>Addgene plasmid #229350 | pXTK113 [Term_neo_PartType10] | addgene full sequence | sequence record 464833 | Addgene NGS Result
TTGAGATCCTTTTTTTCTGCGCGTAATCTGCTGCTTGCAAACAAAAAAACCACCGCTACCAGCGGTGGTT
TGTTTGCCGGATCAAGAGCTACCAACTCTTTTTCCGAAGGTAACTGGCTTCAGCAGAGCGCAGATACCAA
ATACTGTTCTTCTAGTGTAGCCGTAGTTAGGCCACCACTTCAAGAACTCTGTAGCACCGCCTACATACCT
CGCTCTGCTAATCCTGTTACCAGTGGCTGCTGCCAGTGGCGATAAGTCGTGTCTTACCGGGTTGGACTCA
AGACGATAGTTACCGGATAAGGCGCAGCGGTCGGGCTGAACGGGGGGTTCGTGCACACAGCCCAGCTTGG
AGCGAACGACCTACACCGAACTGAGATACCTACAGCGTGAGCTATGAGAAAGCGCCACGCTTCCCGAAGG
GAGAAAGGCGGACAGGTATCCGGTAAGCGGCAGGGTCGGAACAGGAGAGCGCACGAGGGAGCTTCCAGGG
GGAAACGCCTGGTATCTTTATAGTCCTGTCGGGTTTCGCCACCTCTGACTTGAGCGTCGATTTTTGTGAT
GCTCGTCAGGGGGGCGGAGCCTATGGAAAAACGCCAGCAACGCGAGTCGGTCTCTATCTTAATTAATTGG
ACCGCGGTCCGCGCGTACATGAGACCAGAGTAGCCCGCCTAATGAGCGGGCTTTTTTTTAATTCCCCTAT
TTGTTTATTTTTCTAAATACATTCAAATATGTATCCGCTCATGAGACAATAACCCTGATAAATGCTTCAA
TAATATTGAAAAAGGAAGAGTATGAGCATTCAGCATTTTCGTGTGGCGCTGATTCCGTTTTTTGCGGCGT
TTTGCCTGCCGGTGTTTGCGCATCCGGAAACCCTGGTGAAAGTGAAAGATGCGGAAGATCAACTGGGTGC
GCGCGTGGGCTATATTGAACTGGATCTGAACAGCGGCAAAATTCTGGAATCTTTTCGTCCGGAAGAACGT
TTTCCGATGATGAGCACCTTTAAAGTGCTGCTGTGCGGTGCGGTTCTGAGCCGTGTGGATGCGGGCCAGG
AACAACTGGGCCGTCGTATTCATTATAGCCAGAACGATCTGGTGGAATATAGCCCGGTGACCGAAAAACA
TCTGACCGATGGCATGACCGTGCGTGAACTGTGCAGCGCGGCGATTACCATGAGCGATAACACCGCGGCG
AACCTGCTGCTGACGACCATTGGCGGTCCGAAAGAACTGACCGCGTTTCTGCATAACATGGGCGATCATG
TGACCCGTCTGGATCGTTGGGAACCGGAACTGAACGAAGCGATTCCGAACGATGAACGTGATACCACCAT
GCCGGCAGCAATGGCGACCACCCTGCGTAAACTGCTGACGGGTGAGCTGCTGACCCTGGCAAGCCGCCAG
CAACTGATTGATTGGATGGAAGCGGATAAAGTGGCGGGTCCGCTGCTGCGTAGCGCGCTGCCGGCTGGCT
GGTTTATTGCGGATAAAAGCGGTGCGGGCGAACGTGGCAGCCGTGGCATTATTGCGGCGCTGGGCCCGGA
TGGTAAACCGAGCCGTATTGTGGTGATTTATACCACCGGCAGCCAGGCGACGATGGATGAACGTAACCGT
CAGATTGCGGAAATTGGCGCGAGCCTGATTAAACATTGGTAAACCGATACAATTAAAGGCTCCTTTTGGA
GCCTTTTTTTTTGGACGACCCTTGTCAGATCAAAGGATCTTC
Features (pLannotate 1.2.2; 4 found; start..end, strand, type, name):
      1..589     +  rep_origin     ori: high-copy-number ColE1/pMB1/pBR322/pUC origin of replication
    700..791     +  promoter       AmpR promoter: bla
    792..1649    +  CDS            bla: BLAT_ECOLX - Experimental evidence at protein level: Swiss-Prot protein existence level 1. TEM-type are the most prevalent beta-lactamases in enterobacteria; they hydrolyze the beta-lactam bond in susceptible beta-lactam antibiotics, thus conferring resistance to penicillins and cephalosporins. TEM-3 and TEM-4 are capable of hydrolyzing cefotaxime and ceftazidime. TEM-5 is capable of hydrolyzing ceftazidime. TEM-6 is capable of hydrolyzing ceftazidime and aztreonam. TEM-8/CAZ-2, TEM- 16/CAZ-7 and TEM-24/CAZ-6 are markedly active against ceftazidime. IRT- 4 shows resistance to beta-lactamase in
   1656..1695    +  terminator     fd terminator: central terminator from bacteriophage fd (Otsuka and Kunisawa, 1982)
