[The description below was written by a language model from this plasmid's Addgene catalogue record and pLannotate feature annotations shown in this document.]
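Description:
pXTK113 [Term_neo_PartType10] is a small (about 1.7 kb) Golden Gate part plasmid from the XanthoMoClo modular cloning toolkit, which was developed for genetic engineering of the bacterial genera Xanthobacter and Roseixanthobacter. It is built on the pXTK backbone and catalogued as a bacterial expression vector, although it functions as a storage and donor plasmid for a single standardized part rather than as an expression construct. It is propagated in E. coli and selected with ampicillin. The feature table shows a ColE1/pMB1-family origin of replication and a TEM-type bla beta-lactamase gene driven by its native AmpR promoter. The annotation describes this origin as high copy, whereas the catalogue entry lists the plasmid as low copy, and the record does not resolve the discrepancy.

The payload is a synthetic "neo terminator" assigned to Part Type 10 of the toolkit's assembly hierarchy. In modular cloning systems, each part type is defined by specific flanking overhangs released by a Type IIS restriction enzyme, so that parts join in a fixed order during one-pot assembly. The record does not state which enzyme or overhangs are used here, nor what position Type 10 occupies. The automated annotation does not label any feature as a neo terminator. The only terminator it detects is a short bacteriophage fd central terminator immediately downstream of bla, and whether this corresponds to the deposited part or is a backbone element is not stated. The remaining unannotated sequence consists of only short stretches between the listed features. The plasmid is intended to supply a transcription terminator module when building multi-part constructs with the XanthoMoClo toolkit.
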