Addgene plasmid #229350: pXTK113 [Term_neo_PartType10]
Purpose: XanthoMoClo Golden Gate Part Plasmid for cloning, contains Term_neo_PartType10
Depositing lab: Michael Springer. Depositing organization: Harvard Medical School. Publication: XanthoMoClo horizontal line A Robust Modular Cloning Genetic Toolkit for the Genera Xanthobacter and Roseixanthobacter. Soltysiak MPM, Ory ALH, Lee AD, Christophersen CE, Jalihal AP, Springer M. ACS Synth Biol. 2025 Apr 18;14(4):1173-1190. doi: 10.1021/acssynbio.4c00806. Epub 2025 Mar 13. PubMed 40080684.
Backbone
  Vector backbone: pXTK
  Vector type: Bacterial Expression
Growth in bacteria
  Bacterial resistance: Ampicillin, 100 μg/mL
  Growth temperature: 37°C
  Growth strain: DH5alpha
  Copy number: Low Copy
Gene/Insert
  Gene/Insert name: neo Terminator (alt name: Term_neo_PartType10)
  Species: Synthetic
  Cloning method: Restriction Enzyme; 5′ cloning site unknown (unknown if destroyed)
Terms and licenses: Academic/Nonprofit Terms; Industry Terms: Not Available to Industry
How to cite: pXTK113 [Term_neo_PartType10] was a gift from Michael Springer (Addgene plasmid # 229350 ; http://n2t.net/addgene:229350 ; RRID:Addgene_229350)
